>Addgene plasmid #177183 | pDAS12137_sgRNA-PEAR-GFP-nick(+17)-mCherry | addgene full sequence | sequence record 348470 | Addgene NGS Result
CATTTCCCCGAAAAGTGCCACCTGACGTCCAGCAGAGATCCACTTTGGCGCCGAGGGCCTATTTCCCATG
ATTCCTTCATATTTGCATATACGATACAAGGCTGTTAGAGAGATAATTGGAATTAATTTGACTGTAAACA
CAAAGATATTAGTACAAAATACGTGACGTAGAAAGTAATAATTTCTTGGGTAGTTTGCAGTTTTAAAATT
ATGTTTTAAAATGGACTATCATATGCTTACCGTAACTTGAAAGTATTTCGATTTCTTGGCTTTATATATC
TTGTGGAAAGGACGAAACACCGTTCAAGTCCGCCATGCCCGAGTTTTAGAGCTAGAAATAGCAAGTTAAA
ATAAGGCTAGTCCGTTATCAACTTGAAAAAGTGGCACCGAGTCGGTGCTTTTTTGGCTCGAGTGGCTCCG
GTGCCCGTCAGTGGGCAGAGCGCACATCGCCCACAGTCCCCGAGAAGTTGGGGGGAGGGGTCGGCAATTG
AACCGGTGCCTAGAGAAGGTGGCGCGGGGTAAACTGGGAAAGTGATGTCGTGTACTGGCTCCGCCTTTTT
CCCGAGGGTGGGGGAGAACCGTATATAAGTGCAGTAGTCGCCGTGAACGTTCTTTTTCGCAACGGGTTTG
CCGCCAGAACACAGGTGTCGTGACGCGGGATCCGCCACCATGGTGAGCAAGGGCGAGGAGGATAACATGG
CCATCATCAAGGAGTTCATGCGCTTCAAGGTGCACATGGAGGGCTCCGTGAACGGCCACGAGTTCGAGAT
CGAGGGCGAGGGCGAGGGCCGCCCCTACGAGGGCACCCAGACCGCCAAGCTGAAGGTGACCAAGGGTGGC
CCCCTGCCCTTCGCCTGGGACATCCTGTCCCCTCAGTTCATGTACGGCTCCAAGGCCTACGTGAAGCACC
CCGCCGACATCCCCGACTACTTGAAGCTGTCCTTCCCCGAGGGCTTCAAGTGGGAGCGCGTGATGAACTT
CGAGGACGGCGGCGTGGTGACCGTGACCCAGGACTCCTCCCTGCAGGACGGCGAGTTCATCTACAAGGTG
AAGCTGCGCGGCACCAACTTCCCCTCCGACGGCCCCGTAATGCAGAAAAAGACCATGGGCTGGGAGGCCT
CCTCCGAGCGGATGTACCCCGAGGACGGCGCCCTGAAGGGCGAGATCAAGCAGAGGCTGAAGCTGAAGGA
CGGCGGCCACTACGACGCTGAGGTCAAGACCACCTACAAGGCCAAGAAGCCCGTGCAGCTGCCCGGCGCC
TACAACGTCAACATCAAGTTGGACATCACCTCCCACAACGAGGACTACACCATCGTGGAACAGTACGAAC
GCGCCGAGGGCCGCCACTCCACCGGCGGCATGGACGAGCTGTACAAGTAGATCTACATGTCCTAGAGCTC
GCTGATCAGCCTCGACTGTGCCTTCTAGTTGCCAGCCATCTGTTGTTTGCCCCTCCCCCGTGCCTTCCTT
GACCCTGGAAGGTGCCACTCCCACTGTCCTTTCCTAATAAAATGAGGAAATTGCATCGCATTGTCTGAGT
AGGTGTCATTCTATTCTGGGGGGTGGGGTGGGGCAGGACAGCAAGGGGGAGGATTGGGAAGAGAATAGCA
GGCATGCTGGGGAGCGGCCGCTGAGCAAAAGGCCAGCAAAAGGCCAGGAACCGTAAAAAGGCCGCGTTGC
TGGCGTTTTTCCATAGGCTCCGCCCCCCTGACGAGCATCACAAAAATCGACGCTCAAGTCAGAGGTGGCG
AAACCCGACAGGACTATAAAGATACCAGGCGTTTCCCCCTGGAAGCTCCCTCGTGCGCTCTCCTGTTCCG
ACCCTGCCGCTTACCGGATACCTGTCCGCCTTTCTCCCTTCGGGAAGCGTGGCGCTTTCTCATAGCTCAC
GCTGTAGGTATCTCAGTTCGGTGTAGGTCGTTCGCTCCAAGCTGGGCTGTGTGCACGAACCCCCCGTTCA
GCCCGACCGCTGCGCCTTATCCGGTAACTATCGTCTTGAGTCCAACCCGGTAAGACACGACTTATCGCCA
CTGGCAGCAGCCACTGGTAACAGGATTAGCAGAGCGAGGTATGTAGGCGGTGCTACAGAGTTCTTGAAGT
GGTGGCCTAACTACGGCTACACTAGAAGAACAGTATTTGGTATCTGCGCTCTGCTGAAGCCAGTTACCTT
CGGAAAAAGAGTTGGTAGCTCTTGATCCGGCAAACAAACCACCGCTGGTAGCGGTGGTTTTTTTGTTTGC
AAGCAGCAGATTACGCGCAGAAAAAAAGGATCTCAAGAAGATCCTTTGATCTTTTCTACGGGGTCTGACG
CTCAGTGGAACGAAAACTCACGTTAAGGGATTTTGGTCATGAGATTATCAAAAAGGATCTTCACCTAGAT
CCTTTTAAATTAAAAATGAAGTTTTAAATCAATCTAAAGTATATATGAGTAAACTTGGTCTGACAGTTAC
CAATGCTTAATCAGTGAGGCACCTATCTCAGCGATCTGTCTATTTCGTTCATCCATAGTTGCCTGACTCC
CCGTCGTGTAGATAACTACGATACGGGAGGGCTTACCATCTGGCCCCAGTGCTGCAATGATACCGCGAGA
CCCACGCTCACCGGCTCCAGATTTATCAGCAATAAACCAGCCAGCCGGAAGGGCCGAGCGCAGAAGTGGT
CCTGCAACTTTATCCGCCTCCATCCAGTCTATTAATTGTTGCCGGGAAGCTAGAGTAAGTAGTTCGCCAG
TTAATAGTTTGCGCAACGTTGTTGCCATTGCTACAGGCATCGTGGTGTCACGCTCGTCGTTTGGTATGGC
TTCATTCAGCTCCGGTTCCCAACGATCAAGGCGAGTTACATGATCCCCCATGTTGTGCAAAAAAGCGGTT
AGCTCCTTCGGTCCTCCGATCGTTGTCAGAAGTAAGTTGGCCGCAGTGTTATCACTCATGGTTATGGCAG
CACTGCATAATTCTCTTACTGTCATGCCATCCGTAAGATGCTTTTCTGTGACTGGTGAGTACTCAACCAA
GTCATTCTGAGAATAGTGTATGCGGCGACCGAGTTGCTCTTGCCCGGCGTCAATACGGGATAATACCGCG
CCACATAGCAGAACTTTAAAAGTGCTCATCATTGGAAAACGTTCTTCGGGGCGAAAACTCTCAAGGATCT
TACCGCTGTTGAGATCCAGTTCGATGTAACCCACTCGTGCACCCAACTGATCTTCAGCATCTTTTACTTT
CACCAGCGTTTCTGGGTGAGCAAAAACAGGAAGGCAAAATGCCGCAAAAAAGGGAATAAGGGCGACACGG
AAATGTTGAATACTCATACTCTTCCTTTTTCAATATTATTGAAGCATTTATCAGGGTTATTGTCTCATGA
GCGGATACATATTTGAATGTATTTAGAAAAATAAACAAATAGGGGTTCCGCGCA
Features (pLannotate 1.2.2; 9 found; start..end, strand, type, name):
     53..293     +  promoter       U6 promoter: RNA polymerase III promoter for human U6 snRNA
    303..322     +  CDS            VN155(I152L) (fragment): improved N-terminal fragment of mVenus for use in bimolecular fluorescence complementation (BiFC) (Kodama and Hu, 2010)
    323..398     +  misc_RNA       gRNA scaffold: guide RNA scaffold for the Streptococcus pyogenes CRISPR/Cas9 system
    433..644     +  promoter       EF-1α core promoter: core promoter for human elongation factor EF-1α
    670..1377    +  CDS            mCherry: mCherry is a basic (constitutively fluorescent) red fluorescent protein published in 2004, derived from Discosoma sp.. It is reported to be a very rapidly-maturing monomer with low acid sensitivity.
   1416..1527    +  polyA_signal   bGH poly(A) signal: bovine growth hormone polyadenylation signal
   1688..2276    -  rep_origin     ori: high-copy-number ColE1/pMB1/pBR322/pUC origin of replication
   2447..3307    -  CDS            AmpR: β-lactamase; bla; confers resistance to ampicillin, carbenicillin, and related antibiotics
   3308..3412    -  promoter       AmpR promoter: bla
