[The description below was written by a language model from this plasmid's Addgene catalogue record and pLannotate feature annotations shown in this document.]
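Description:
pDAS12137_sgRNA-PEAR-GFP-nick(+17)-mCherry is a compact (about 3.4 kb) pUC19-based mammalian expression and CRISPR plasmid. It delivers a single guide RNA together with a red fluorescent transfection marker. In bacteria it is maintained at high copy through the ColE1/pUC origin and is selected with ampicillin via the β-lactamase gene and its native promoter.

The payload consists of two independent expression units in the same orientation. In the first, a human U6 RNA polymerase III promoter drives a 20-nt spacer fused to the Streptococcus pyogenes Cas9 guide RNA scaffold. The automated annotation labels the spacer as a fragment of an mVenus-derived BiFC protein. This label simply reflects that the guide matches GFP-family coding sequence, consistent with its stated target, the PEAR-GFP reporter plasmid. In the second unit, an EF-1α core promoter drives mCherry, terminated by a bovine growth hormone polyadenylation signal, so that cells that have taken up the plasmid can be identified or gated by red fluorescence. No Cas9 or prime editor is encoded, so the nuclease or nickase component must be supplied from another construct.

The "nick(+17)" designation, together with the associated work on PEAR, a fluorescent reporter for identifying and enriching successfully prime-edited cells, suggests a particular role. The sgRNA probably serves as a secondary nicking guide, placing a nick at an offset of 17 nt on the PEAR-GFP plasmid to support PE3-type prime editing. The record itself, however, states only that the guide targets PEAR-GFP.
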