Addgene plasmid #177183: pDAS12137_sgRNA-PEAR-GFP-nick(+17)-mCherry
Purpose: plasmid expressing an sgRNA targeting the PEAR-GFP plasmid along with an mCherry marker
Depositing lab: Ervin Welker. Publication: PEAR, a flexible fluorescent reporter for the identification and enrichment of successfully prime edited cells. Simon DA, Talas A, Kulcsar PI, Biczok Z, Krausz SL, Varady G, Welker E. Elife. 2022 Feb 23;11. pii: 69504. doi: 10.7554/eLife.69504. PubMed 35196219.
Backbone
  Vector backbone: pUC19
  Vector type: Mammalian Expression, CRISPR
Growth in bacteria
  Bacterial resistance: Ampicillin, 100 μg/mL
  Growth temperature: 37°C
  Growth strain: DH5alpha
  Copy number: High Copy
Gene/Insert
  Gene/Insert name: sgRNA targeting the PEAR-GFP plasmid
  gRNA/shRNA sequence: ttcaagtccgccatgcccga
  Species: Synthetic; S. pyogenes
  Promoter: U6
  Cloning method: Unknown
  Sequencing primers: 5′ GAGGGCCTATTTCCCATGATT
Terms and licenses: Academic/Nonprofit Terms; Industry Terms: Not Available to Industry
Depositor comments: Read the preprint at bioRxiv: https://www.biorxiv.org/content/10.1101/2021.04.26.441486v1.
How to cite: pDAS12137_sgRNA-PEAR-GFP-nick(+17)-mCherry was a gift from Ervin Welker (Addgene plasmid # 177183 ; http://n2t.net/addgene:177183 ; RRID:Addgene_177183)
